>Addgene plasmid #14862 | MyrPalm-CKAR | addgene full sequence | sequence record 174586 | Addgene NGS Result
GTGCGCGAGCAAAATTTAAGCTACAACAAGGCAAGGCTTGACCGACAATTGCATGAAGAATCTGCTTAGG
GTTAGGCGTTTTGCGCTGCTTCGCGATGTACGGGCCAGATATACGCGTTGACATTGATTATTGACTAGTT
ATTAATAGTAATCAATTACGGGGTCATTAGTTCATAGCCCATATATGGAGTTCCGCGTTACATAACTTAC
GGTAAATGGCCCGCCTGGCTGACCGCCCAACGACCCCCGCCCATTGACGTCAATAATGACGTATGTTCCC
ATAGTAACGCCAATAGGGACTTTCCATTGACGTCAATGGGTGGAGTATTTACGGTAAACTGCCCACTTGG
CAGTACATCAAGTGTATCATATGCCAAGTACGCCCCCTATTGACGTCAATGACGGTAAATGGCCCGCCTG
GCATTATGCCCAGTACATGACCTTATGGGACTTTCCTACTTGGCAGTACATCTACGTATTAGTCATCGCT
ATTACCATGGTGATGCGGTTTTGGCAGTACATCAATGGGCGTGGATAGCGGTTTGACTCACGGGGATTTC
CAAGTCTCCACCCCATTGACGTCAATGGGAGTTTGTTTTGGCACCAAAATCAACGGGACTTTCCAAAATG
TCGTAACAACTCCGCCCCATTGACGCAAATGGGCGGTAGGCGTGTACGGTGGGAGGTCTATATAAGCAGA
GCTCTCTGGCTAACTAGAGAACCCACTGCTTACTGGCTTATCGAAATTAATACGACTCACTATAGGGAGA
CCCAAGCTTCGCCACCATGGGTTGTATCAAGTCGAAGGTGAGCAAGGGCGAGGAGCTGTTCACCGGGGTG
GTGCCCATCCTGGTCGAGCTGGACGGCGACGTAAACGGCCACAGGTTCAGCGTGTCCGGCGAGGGCGAGG
GCGATGCCACCTACGGCAAGCTGACCCTGAAGTTCATCTGCACCACCGGCAAGCTGCCCGTGCCCTGGCC
CACCCTCGTGACCACCCTGACCTGGGGCGTGCAGTGCTTCAGCCGCTACCCCGACCACATGAAGCAGCAC
GACTTCTTCAAGTCCGCCATGCCCGAAGGCTACGTCCAGGAGCGTACCATCTTCTTCAAGGACGACGGCA
ACTACAAGACCCGCGCCGAGGTGAAGTTCGAGGGCGACACCCTGGTGAACCGCATCGAGCTGAAGGGCAT
CGACTTCAAGGAGGACGGCAACATCCTGGGGCACAAGCTGGAGTACAACTACATCAGCCACAACGTCTAT
ATCACCGCCGACAAGCAGAAGAACGGCATCAAGGCCCACTTCAAGATCCGCCACAACATCGAGGACGGCA
GCGTGCAGCTCGCCGACCACTACCAGCAGAACACCCCCATCGGCGACGGCCCCGTGCTGCTGCCCGACAA
CCACTACCTGAGCACCCAGTCCGCCCTGAGCAAAGACCCCAACGAGAAGCGCGATCACATGGTCCTGCTG
GAGTTCGTGACCGCCGCCGGGATCACTCACGGCATGGACGAGCTGTACAAGGCTGGTACCAAGGGTAATG
GTAGGTTTTTAACTTTAAAACCATTGCCTGACAGCATTATTCAAGAAAGCCTGGAGATTCAGCAAGGTGT
GAATCCATTTTTCATTGGTAGATCCGAGGATTGCAATTGTAAAATTGAAGACAGTAGGTTGTCTCGAGTT
CATTGCTTCATTTTCAAAAAGAGGCATGCTGTAGGCAAAAGCATGTATGAATCTCCGGCACAAGGTTTAG
ATGATATTTGGTATTGCCACACCGGAACTAACGTGAGCTATTTAAATAATAACCGCATGATACAGGGTAC
GAAATTCCTTTTACAAGACGGAGATGAAATCAAGATCATTTGGGATAAAAACAATAAATTTGTCATTGGC
TTTAAAGTGGAAATTAACGATACTACAGGTCTGTTTAACGAGGGATTAGGTATGTTACAAGAACAAAGAG
TAGTACTTAAGCAAACAGCCGAAGAAAAAGATTTGGTGAAAAAGTTAGGAGGATCCGGAGGTCGATTCAG
AAGATTCCAGACGTTGAAGATCAAGGCTAAGGCAGGTGGATCTGGTGGAGTGAGCAAGGGCGAGGAGCTG
TTCACCGGGGTGGTGCCCATCCTGGTCGAGCTGGACGGCGACGTAAACGGCCACAAGTTCAGCGTGTCCG
GCGAGGGCGAGGGCGATGCCACCTACGGCAAGCTGACCCTGAAGTTCATCTGCACCACCGGCAAGCTGCC
CGTGCCCTGGCCCACCCTCGTGACCACCTTCGGCTACGGCCTGATGTGCTTCGCCCGCTACCCCGACCAC
ATGAAGCAGCACGACTTCTTCAAGTCCGCCATGCCCGAAGGCTACGTCCAGGAGCGCACCATCTTCTTCA
AGGACGACGGCAACTACAAGACCCGCGCCGAGGTGAAGTTCGAGGGCGACACCCTGGTGAACCGCATCGA
GCTGAAGGGCATCGACTTCAAGGAGGACGGCAACATCCTGGGGCACAAGCTGGAGTACAACTACAACAGC
CACAACGTCTATATCATGGCCGACAAGCAGAAGAACGGCATCAAGGTGAACTTCAAGATCCGCCACAACA
TCGAGGACGGCAGCGTGCAGCTCGCCGACCACTACCAGCAGAACACCCCCATCGGCGACGGCCCCGTGCT
GCTGCCCGACAACCACTACCTGAGCTACCAGTCCAAGCTGAGCAAAGACCCCAACGAGAAGCGCGATCAC
ATGGTCCTGCTGGAGTTCGTGACCGCCGCCGGGATCACTCACGGCATGGACGAGCTGTACAAGTAATCTA
GAGGGCCCTATTCTATAGTGTCACCTAAATGCTAGAGCTCGCTGATCAGCCTCGACTGTGCCTTCTAGTT
GCCAGCCATCTGTTGTTTGCCCCTCCCCCGTGCCTTCCTTGACCCTGGAAGGTGCCACTCCCACTGTCCT
TTCCTAATAAAATGAGGAAATTGCATCGCATTGTCTGAGTAGGTGTCATTCTATTCTGGGGGGTGGGGTG
GGGCAGGACAGCAAGGGGGAGGATTGGGAAGACAATAGCAGGCATGCTGGGGATGCGGTGGGCTCTATGG
CTTCTGAGGCGGAAAGAACCAGCTGGGGCTCTAGGGGGTATCCCC
[124 nt withheld, positions 3126-3249]
C
[91 nt withheld, positions 3251-3341]
A
[49 nt withheld, positions 3343-3391]
CCTTTGACGTTGGAGTCCACGTTCTTT
[37 nt withheld, positions 3419-3455]
ACCCTATCTCGGTCTATTCTTTTGATTTATAAGGGATTTTGCCGATTTCGGCCTATTGGTTAAAAAATGA
GCTGATTTAACAAAAATTTAACGCGAATTAATTCTGTGGAATGTGTGTCAGTTAGGGTGTGGAAAGTCCC
CAGGCTCCCCAGCAGGCAGAAGTATGCAAAGCATGCATCTCAATTAGTCAGCAACCAGGTGTGGAAAGTC
CCCAGGCTCCCCAGCAGGCAGAAGTATGCAAAGCATGCATCTCAATTAGTCAGCAACCATAGTCCCGCCC
CTAACTCCGCCCATCCCGCCCCTAACTCCGCCCAGTTCCGCCCATTCTCCGCCCCATGGCTGACTAATTT
TTTTTATTTATGCAGAGGCCGAGGCCGCCTCTGCCTCTGAGCTATTCCAGAAGTAGTGAGGAGGCTTTTT
TGGAGGCCTAGGCTTTTGCAAAAAGCTCCCGGGAGCTTGTATATCCATTTTCGGATCTGATCAAGAGACA
GGATGAGGATCGTTTCGCATGATTGAACAAGATGGATTGCACGCAGGTTCTCCGGCCGCTTGGGTGGAGA
GGCTATTCGGCTATGACTGGGCACAACAGACAATCGGCTGCTCTGATGCCGCCGTGTTCCGGCTGTCAGC
GCAGGGGCGCCCGGTTCTTTTTGTCAAGACCGACCTGTCCGGTGCCCTGAATGAACTGCAGGACGAGGCA
GCGCGGCTATCGTGGCTGGCCACGACGGGCGTTCCTTGCGCAGCTGTGCTCGACGTTGTCACTGAAGCGG
GAAGGGACTGGCTGCTATTGGGCGAAGTGCCGGGGCAGGATCTCCTGTCATCTCACCTTGCTCCTGCCGA
GAAAGTATCCATCATGGCTGATGCAATGCGGCGGCTGCATACGCTTGATCCGGCTACCTGCCCATTCGAC
CACCAAGCGAAACATCGCATCGAGCGAGCACGTACTCGGATGGAAGCCGGTCTTGTCGATCAGGATGATC
TGGACGAAGAGCATCAGGGGCTCGCGCCAGCCGAACTGTTCGCCAGGCTCAAGGCGCGCATGCCCGACGG
CGAGGATCTCGTCGTGACCCATGGCGATGCCTGCTTGCCGAATATCATGGTGGAAAATGGCCGCTTTTCT
GGATTCATCGACTGTGGCCGGCTGGGTGTGGCGGACCGCTATCAGGACATAGCGTTGGCTACCCGTGATA
TTGCTGAAGAGCTTGGCGGCGAATGGGCTGACCGCTTCCTCGTGCTTTACGGTATCGCCGCTCCCGATTC
GCAGCGCATCGCCTTCTATCGCCTTCTTGACGAGTTCTTCTGAGCGGGACTCTGGGGTTCGAAATGACCG
ACCAAGCGACGCCCAACCTGCCATCACGAGATTTCGATTCCACCGCCGCCTTCTATGAAAGGTTGGGCTT
CGGAATCGTTTTCCGGGACGCCGGCTGGATGATCCTCCAGCGCGGGGATCTCATGCTGGAGTTCTTCGCC
CACCCCAACTTGTTTATTGCAGCTTATAATGGTTACAAATAAAGCAATAGCATCACAAATTTCACAAATA
AAGCATTTTTTTCACTGCATTCTAGTTGTGGTTTGTCCAAACTCATCAATGTATCTTATCATGTCTGTAT
ACCGTCGACCTCTAGCTAGAGCTTGGCGTAATCATGGTCATAGCTGTTTCCTGTGTGAAATTGTTATCCG
CTCACAATTCCACACAACATACGAGCCGGAAGCATAAAGTGTAAAGCCTGGGGTGCCTAATGAGTGAGCT
AACTCACATTAATTGCGTTGCGCTCACTGCCCGCTTTCCAGTCGGGAAACCTGTCGTGCCAGCTGCATTA
ATGAATCGGCCAACGCGCGGGGAGAGGCGGTTTGCGTATTGGGCGCTCTTCCGCTTCCTCGCTCACTGAC
TCGCTGCGCTCGGTCGTTCGGCTGCGGCGAGCGGTATCAGCTCACTCAAAGGCGGTAATACGGTTATCCA
CAGAATCAGGGGATAACGCAGGAAAGAACATGTGAGCAAAAGGCCAGCAAAAGGCCAGGAACCGTAAAAA
GGCCGCGTTGCTGGCGTTTTTCCATAGGCTCCGCCCCCCTGACGAGCATCACAAAAATCGACGCTCAAGT
CAGAGGTGGCGAAACCCGACAGGACTATAAAGATACCAGGCGTTTCCCCCTGGAAGCTCCCTCGTGCGCT
CTCCTGTTCCGACCCTGCCGCTTACCGGATACCTGTCCGCCTTTCTCCCTTCGGGAAGCGTGGCGCTTTC
TCATAGCTCACGCTGTAGGTATCTCAGTTCGGTGTAGGTCGTTCGCTCCAAGCTGGGCTGTGTGCACGAA
CCCCCCGTTCAGCCCGACCGCTGCGCCTTATCCGGTAACTATCGTCTTGAGTCCAACCCGGTAAGACACG
ACTTATCGCCACTGGCAGCAGCCACTGGTAACAGGATTAGCAGAGCGAGGTATGTAGGCGGTGCTACAGA
GTTCTTGAAGTGGTGGCCTAACTACGGCTACACTAGAAGAACAGTATTTGGTATCTGCGCTCTGCTGAAG
CCAGTTACCTTCGGAAAAAGAGTTGGTAGCTCTTGATCCGGCAAACAAACCACCGCTGGTAGCGGTGGTT
TTTTTGTTTGCAAGCAGCAGATTACGCGCAGAAAAAAAGGATCTCAAGAAGATCCTTTGATCTTTTCTAC
GGGGTCTGACGCTCAGTGGAACGAAAACTCACGTTAAGGGATTTTGGTCATGAGATTATCAAAAAGGATC
TTCACCTAGATCCTTTTAAATTAAAAATGAAGTTTTAAATCAATCTAAAGTATATATGAGTAAACTTGGT
CTGACAGTTACCAATGCTTAATCAGTGAGGCACCTATCTCAGCGATCTGTCTATTTCGTTCATCCATAGT
TGCCTGACTCCCCGTCGTGTAGATAACTACGATACGGGAGGGCTTACCATCTGGCCCCAGTGCTGCAATG
ATACCGCGAGACCCACGCTCACCGGCTCCAGATTTATCAGCAATAAACCAGCCAGCCGGAAGGGCCGAGC
GCAGAAGTGGTCCTGCAACTTTATCCGCCTCCATCCAGTCTATTAATTGTTGCCGGGAAGCTAGAGTAAG
TAGTTCGCCAGTTAATAGTTTGCGCAACGTTGTTGCCATTGCTACAGGCATCGTGGTGTCACGCTCGTCG
TTTGGTATGGCTTCATTCAGCTCCGGTTCCCAACGATCAAGGCGAGTTACATGATCCCCCATGTTGTGCA
AAAAAGCGGTTAGCTCCTTCGGTCCTCCGATCGTTGTCAGAAGTAAGTTGGCCGCAGTGTTATCACTCAT
GGTTATGGCAGCACTGCATAATTCTCTTACTGTCATGCCATCCGTAAGATGCTTTTCTGTGACTGGTGAG
TACTCAACCAAGTCATTCTGAGAATAGTGTATGCGGCGACCGAGTTGCTCTTGCCCGGCGTCAATACGGG
ATAATACCGCGCCACATAGCAGAACTTTAAAAGTGCTCATCATTGGAAAACGTTCTTCGGGGCGAAAACT
CTCAAGGATCTTACCGCTGTTGAGATCCAGTTCGATGTAACCCACTCGTGCACCCAACTGATCTTCAGCA
TCTTTTACTTTCACCAGCGTTTCTGGGTGAGCAAAAACAGGAAGGCAAAATGCCGCAAAAAAGGGAATAA
GGGCGACACGGAAATGTTGAATACTCATACTCTTCCTTTTTCAATATTATTGAAGCATTTATCAGGGTTA
TTGTCTCATGAGCGGATACATATTTGAATGTATTTAGAAAAATAAACAAATAGGGGTTCCGCGCACATTT
CCCCGAAAAGTGCCACCTGACGTCGACGGATCGGGAGATCTCCCGATCCCCTATGGTGCACTCTCAGTAC
AATCTGCTCTGATGCCGCATAGTTAAGCCAGTATCTGCTCCCTGCTTGTGTGTTGGAGGTCGCTGAGTA
Features (pLannotate 1.2.2; 23 found; start..end, strand, type, name):
    120..499     +  enhancer       CMV enhancer: human cytomegalovirus immediate early enhancer
    500..703     +  promoter       CMV promoter: human cytomegalovirus (CMV) immediate early promoter
    699..732     +  LTR            5' LTR (truncated) (fragment): truncated 5' long terminal repeat (LTR) from HIV-1
    748..766     +  promoter       T7 promoter: promoter for bacteriophage T7 RNA polymerase
    807..1521    +  CDS            CFP (fragment): cyan variant of GFP mammalian codon-optimized
   1531..2007    +  CDS            RAD53 (fragment): RAD53_YEAST - Also known as MEC2, SAD1, SPK1. Experimental evidence at protein level: Swiss-Prot protein existence level 1. Controls S-phase checkpoint as well as G1 and G2 DNA damage checkpoints. Phosphorylates proteins on serine, threonine, and tyrosine. Prevents entry into anaphase and mitotic exit after DNA damage via regulation of the Polo kinase CDC5. Seems to be involved in the phosphorylation of RPH1. From Saccharomyces cerevisiae (strain ATCC 204508 / S288c) (Baker's yeast).
   2080..2796    +  CDS            mEYFP: enhanced YFP with monomerizing A206K mutation (Zacharias et al., 2002) mammalian codon-optimized
   2812..2830    -  promoter       SP6 promoter: promoter for bacteriophage SP6 RNA polymerase
   2856..3080    +  polyA_signal   bGH poly(A) signal: bovine growth hormone polyadenylation signal
   3084..3105    +  promoter       SV40 promoter (fragment): SV40 enhancer and early promoter
   3126..3554    +  rep_origin     f1 ori (sequence partly withheld): f1 bacteriophage origin of replication; arrow indicates direction of (+) strand synthesis
   3568..3897    +  promoter       SV40 promoter: SV40 enhancer and early promoter
   3964..4755    +  CDS            neo: KKA2_KLEPN - Also known as kan, nptII. Experimental evidence at protein level: Swiss-Prot protein existence level 1. Resistance to kanamycin, neomycin, paromomycin, ribostamycin, butirosin and gentamicin B. From Klebsiella pneumoniae.
   4779..4937    +  CDS            ble (fragment): BLE_KLEPN - Experimental evidence at protein level: Swiss-Prot protein existence level 1. Binding protein with a strong affinity to the bleomycin family of antibiotics. Binds to CL990; an antimitotic-antibiotic compound. From Klebsiella pneumoniae.
   4932..5053    +  polyA_signal   SV40 poly(A) signal: SV40 polyadenylation signal
   5126..5142    -  protein_bind   lac operator: The lac repressor binds to the lac operator to inhibit transcription in E. coli. This inhibition can be relieved by adding lactose or isopropyl-β-D-thiogalactopyranoside (IPTG). lac repressor encoded by lacI
   5150..5180    -  promoter       lac promoter: promoter for the E. coli lac operon
   5195..5216    -  protein_bind   CAP binding site: CAP binding activates transcription in the presence of cAMP. E. coli catabolite activator protein
   5229..5321    -  CDS            lacI (fragment): lac repressor; lacI; The lac repressor binds to the lac operator to inhibit transcription in E. coli. This inhibition can be relieved by adding lactose or isopropyl-β-D-thiogalactopyranoside (IPTG).
   5504..6092    -  rep_origin     ori: high-copy-number ColE1/pMB1/pBR322/pUC origin of replication
   6263..7123    -  CDS            AmpR: β-lactamase; bla; confers resistance to ampicillin, carbenicillin, and related antibiotics
   7124..7228    -  promoter       AmpR promoter: bla
   7287..7339    -  misc_feature   bom (fragment): basis of mobility region from pBR322
