[The description below was written by a language model from this plasmid's Addgene catalogue record and pLannotate feature annotations shown in this document.]
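Description:
MyrPalm-CKAR is a mammalian expression plasmid built on the pcDNA3 backbone that encodes a plasma-membrane-targeted version of the C kinase activity reporter (CKAR), a genetically encoded fluorescent sensor of protein kinase C activity. It is propagated in E. coli through a high-copy ColE1/pUC-type origin with ampicillin selection (AmpR under its own bla promoter), and it also carries an f1 origin. For stable selection in mammalian cells, an SV40 early promoter drives the neomycin phosphotransferase gene, which confers G418 resistance and is followed by an SV40 polyadenylation signal.

The reporter was cloned between HindIII and XbaI sites. It is transcribed from the CMV immediate-early enhancer/promoter and terminated by the bovine growth hormone poly(A) signal, with T7 and SP6 promoters flanking the insert. The open reading frame is a single-chain fusion of CFP, the FHA2 phosphopeptide-binding domain (annotated as a fragment of yeast RAD53), a substrate peptide, and a monomeric A206K YFP. The peptide is named in the record but not separately annotated in the feature table. In sensors of this design, phosphorylation of the substrate peptide promotes its binding to the FHA2 domain, changing the conformation of the fusion and therefore the energy transfer between the cyan and yellow fluorophores. A short N-terminal motif taken from the amino terminus of Lyn kinase directs myristoylation and palmitoylation, which the depositor describes as sufficient to anchor a protein at the plasma membrane. This motif is also too small to appear as a feature.

The associated publication used CKAR to reveal oscillatory phosphorylation by protein kinase C, and this variant is suited to live-cell imaging of that activity specifically at the plasma membrane.
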