Addgene plasmid #14862: MyrPalm-CKAR
Depositing lab: Alexandra Newton. Publication: A genetically encoded fluorescent reporter reveals oscillatory phosphorylation by protein kinase C. Violin JD, Zhang J, Tsien RY, Newton AC. J Cell Biol. 2003 Jun 9. 161(5):899-909. 10.1083/jcb.200302125 PubMed 12782683.
Backbone
  Vector backbone: pcDNA3
  Backbone manufacturer: Invitrogen
  Backbone size w/o insert (bp): 5400
  Vector type: Mammalian Expression
  Selectable markers: Neomycin (select with G418)
Growth in bacteria
  Bacterial resistance: Ampicillin, 100 μg/mL
  Growth temperature: 37°C
  Growth strain: DH5alpha
  Copy number: High Copy
Gene/Insert
  Gene/Insert name: C kinase activity reporter (alt name: CFP-FHA2-peptide-YFP)
  Tag / fusion protein: Myr/Palm (N terminal on insert); CFP (N terminal on insert); YFP (C terminal on insert)
  Cloning method: Restriction Enzyme; 5′ cloning site HindIII (not destroyed); 3′ cloning site XbaI (not destroyed)
  Sequencing primers: 5′ T7
Terms and licenses: Academic/Nonprofit Terms; Industry Terms: Not Available to Industry
Depositor comments: The MyrPalm tag in this plasmid uses the Lyn kinase amino terminal sequence of MGCIKSK from UniProtKB reference sequence P07948.3. This sequence encodes for myristoylation and palmitoylation, shown previously to be sufficient to target a protein to the plasma membrane.
How to cite: MyrPalm-CKAR was a gift from Alexandra Newton (Addgene plasmid # 14862 ; http://n2t.net/addgene:14862 ; RRID:Addgene_14862)
