>Addgene plasmid #14862 | MyrPalm-CKAR | addgene partial sequence | sequence record 21429 | 14862 with CKAR-F (GGGATTAGGTATGTTACAAG)
TGGTGAAAAAGTTAGGAGGATCCGGAGGTCGATTCAGAAGATTCCAGACGTTGAAGATCAAGGCTAAGGC
AGGTGGATCTGGTGGAGTGAGCAAGGGCGAGGAGCTGTTCACCGGGGTGGTGCCCATCCTGGTCGAGCTG
GACGGCGACGTAAACGGCCACAAGTTCAGCGTGTCCGGCGAGGGCGAGGGCGATGCCACCTACGGCAAGC
TGACCCTGAAGTTCATCTGCACCACCGGCAAGCTGCCCGTGCCCTGGCCCACCCTCGTGACCACCTTCGG
CTACGGCCTGATGTGCTTCGCCCGCTACCCCGACCACATGAAGCAGCACGACTTCTTCAAGTCCGCCATG
CCCGAAGGCTACGTCCAGGAGCGCACCATCTTCTTCAAGGACGACGGCAACTACAAGACCCGCGCCGAGG
TGAAGTTCGAGGGCGACACCCTGGTGAACCGCATCGAGCTGAAGGGCATCGACTTCAAGGAGGACGGCAA
CATCCTGGGGCACAAGCTGGAGTACAACTACAACAGCCACAACGTCTATATCATGGCCGACAAGCAGAAG
AACGGCATCAAGGTGAACTTCAAGATCCGCCACAACATCGAGGACGGCAGCGTGCAGCTCGCCGACCACT
ACCAGCAGAACACCCCCATCGGCGACGGCCCCGTGCTGCTGCCCGACAACCACTACCTG
